>Addgene plasmid #104748 | pUG-319 | addgene full sequence | sequence record 205534 | Addgene NGS Result
CGAAGTGGCGAGCCCGATCTTCCCCATCGGTGATGTCGGCGATATAGGCGCCAGCAACCGCACCTGTGGC
GCCGGTGATGCCGGCCACGATGCGTCCGGCGTAGAGGATCGAGATCTCGATCCCGCGAAATTAATACGAC
TCACTATAGGGGAATTGTGAGCGGATAACAATTCCCCTCTAGAAATAATTTTGCCTTAACTTTAAGAAGG
AGATATACCATGGGCAGCCACCACCACCACCACCACAGCGGAATGCAGATCTTTGTTAAGACTCTCACCG
GAAAGACAATCACCCTAGAGGTGGAAAGCTCCGACACCATCGACAACGTTAAGGCCAAGATCCAGGATAA
GGAGGGCATTCCTCCGGATCAGCAGAGGCTTATTTTCGCCGGCAAGCAGCTAGAGGATGGCCGTACGTTG
GCTGATTACAATATCCAGAAGGAATCCACCCTCCACTTGGTCCTCAGGCTCCGTGGTGGTTAAGCTTGCA
ATTAACTTTAAGAAGGAGATATACAATGCTTCACAAGCGAGCTAGTGAAGCTAACGATAAGAACGATAAT
ACCATCATCGGTTCCGATTTAGCATCATCTAAGAAACGCCGTATCGATTTCACTGAATCTTCGTCTGATA
AGTCATCTTCGATTTTAGCTTCTGGTAGTAGCAGGGGTTTTCACGGCGATAGCGTCGTTCAGCAAATCGA
CATGGCTTTTGGTAATTCGAACCGTCAGGAGATTGATGAAGATCTGCACAGTCGCCAGCTCGCCGTCTAT
GGTCGTGAGACTATGAGGCGTCTCTTTGCTTCCAATGTTCTCATCTCGGGGATGCACGGTCTTGGTGCCG
AGATTGCCAAGAATCTTATACTTGCTGGTGTGAAGTCTGTGACCTTGCATGATGAAAGAGTTGTAGAGCT
ATGGGACTTATCAAGCAACTTTGTTTTCTCGGAGGATGATGTTGGCAAGAATAGAGCAGATGCTTCTGTT
CAGAAGTTACAGGATCTTAACAATGCTGTGGTTGTCTCTAGCTTGACCAAAAGCTTAAACAAAGAGGATC
TTTCTGGCTTCCAGGTTGTTGTATTCTCTGACATAAGCATGGAAAGAGCAATCGAATTTGATGACTATTG
TCACAGCCATCAGCCTCCTATCGCTTTTGTCAAGGCTGATGTCAGGGGTCTTTTCGGCTCTGTCTTTTGT
GATTTTGGGCCTGAATTTGCGGTTCTTGATGTTGATGGAGAGGAACCCCATACAGGCATCATTGCGTCTA
TCTCTAATGAGAACCAGGCATTTATTTCCTGTGTCGACGATGAGAGGCTTGAGTTTGAAGATGGTGACCT
AGTTGTTTTCTCAGAAGTTGAGGGTATGACAGAATTGAATGATGGGAAACCAAGGAAGATAAAAAGTACA
CGGCCATATTCATTCACCCTTGATGAGGACACTACTAACTATGGAACATATGTGAAGGGTGGTATTGTCA
CTCAAGTGAAACAGCCAAAGTTACTGAATTTCAAGCCATTGAGGGAAGCGCTTAAGGATCCAGGGGATTT
TCTATTTAGTGATTTCTCTAAGTTTGATCGGCCTCCACTCCTTCACTTAGCATTCCAGGCACTTGATCAT
TTTAAAGCTGAAGCTGGCAGATTTCCTGTTGCTGGCTCAGAAGAGGACGCTCAGAAGCTTATATCGATTG
CCACAGCCATCAATACCGGGCAGGGTGATTTAAAGGTGGAGAATGTTGATCAGAAGCTTCTAAGACACTT
TTCCTTTGGAGCCAAGGCTGTCCTGAATCCTATGGCTGCAATGTTTGGCGGTATTGTTGGACAGGAGGTT
GTTAAAGCTTGCTCTGGAAAATTTCATCCTCTCTTCCAGTTTTTCTACTTTGATTCAGTGGAGTCACTCC
CCTCTGAACCTGTGGACTCGAGTGACTTTGCACCAAGAAACAGCCGGTATGATGCCCAAATATCTGTATT
TGGGGCCAAGTTCCAGAAGAAACTTGAAGATGCTAAAGTTTTCACAGTAGGGTCTGGTGCTCTTGGCTGT
GAGTTCTTGAAAAATTTGGCTCTGATGGGGGTTTCTTGTGGAAGCCAAGGGAAGCTGACAGTGACAGATG
ATGATATCATTGAGAAGAGTAACCTCAGTCGTCAATTTCTGTTCCGTGACTGGAACATTGGACAGGCTAA
ATCCACAGTTGCTGCTTCGGCTGCTGCTGTTATAAATCCTCGCTTCAACATTGAGGCCCTGCAAAACCGT
GTTGGCGCGGAGACTGAGAATGTATTTGACGATGCCTTCTGGGAGAACTTAACTGTTGTCGTCAATGCAC
TGGATAATGTTAATGCGAGGCTCTATGTTGATTCGAGGTGCTTGTATTTCCAGAAGCCTCTCCTTGAGTC
TGGAACTCTTGGTACAAAGTGCAACACACAGTCGGTTATCCCACATCTAACTGAAAATTACGGTGCCTCA
AGGGACCCACCAGAGAAACAGGCCCCCATGTGTACAGTGCATTCCTTCCCGCATAACATTGATCACTGTT
TAACTTGGGCTCGCTCTGAGTTTGAGGGTCTGCTGGAGAAAACTCCCGCTGAAGTGAATGCATATCTTTC
TAGCCCAGTTGAGTACACTAACTCAATGATGAGTGCTGGTGATGCTCAGGCGAGGGACACATTGGAGAGG
ATTGTTGAGTGCCTTGAAAAGGAGAAGTGTGAAACCTTCCAAGACTGCTTAACCTGGGCACGACTGAGGT
TTGAGGATTACTTTGTGAACCGTGTCAAGCAATTGATATACACATTTCCTGAAGATGCTGCGACTAGTAC
CGGAGCTCCATTCTGGTCTGCTCCAAAAAGATTCCCTCGTCCACTCCAGTACTCGTCGTCCGACCCAAGT
CTCCTTAACTTTATCACAGCGACTGCTATTTTACGAGCAGAGACATTTGGGATCCCGATACCTGAGTGGA
CTAAGAACCCAAAGGAAGCAGCAGAAGCTGTTGACAGAGTGATAGTCCCAGACTTTGAGCCAAGGCAAGA
TGCAAAGATTGTGACTGATGAGAAAGCTACCACTTTAACCACTGCTTCGGTGGACGACGCTGCAGTCATC
GACGATCTCATTGCTAAGATCGACCAGTGTAGGCATAACTTGTCGCCAGACTTCAGGATGAAACCTATTC
AGTTCGAAAAGGATGATGATACAAACTATCACATGGATGTGATAGCAGGACTAGCCAACATGAGGGCGAG
AAATTACAGCATCCCTGAAGTGGACAAGCTGAAAGCAAAGTTCATAGCAGGGAGAATCATCCCAGCCATT
GCGACTTCAACAGCCATGGCTACTGGGCTGGTCTGCCTCGAGCTGTACAAGGTCCTTGATGGAGGACATA
AAGTGGAAGCTTACAGAAACACATTTGCCAACCTGGCACTTCCACTATTCTCCATGGCTGAACCACTTCC
ACCAAAGGTGGTGAAGCACCGTGACATGGCTTGGACAGTTTGGGACAGATGGGTTCTCAAGGGAAACCCA
ACTCTTCGTGAGGTGTTGCAGTGGCTGGAGGACAAAGGGCTTAGCGCATACAGCATCTCTTGTGGAAGCT
GTCTACTGTTCAACAGTATGTTCACAAGGCACAAGGAGAGGATGGACAAGAAGGTTGTGGATCTCGCTCG
GGATGTTGCGAAAGTCGAGTTACCGCCTTATCGCAACCATCTTGATGTAGTGGTGGCTTGTGAGGATGAA
GATGACAATGACGTCGATATTCCTCTCGTCTCTATCTACTTCAGGTGAGCTTACTATTAACTTTAAGAAG
GAGATATACCATGTACCCATACGATGTTCCTGACTATGCGGGCTATCCCTATGACGTCCCGGACTATGCA
GGATTGTATCCATATGACGTTCCAGATTACGCCACTAGAGCTGCTTACCCATACGATGTTCCTGACTATG
CGGGCTATCCCTATGACGTCCCGGACTATGCAGGATTGTATCCATATGACGTTCCAGATTACGCAATGGC
TTCGAAAAGGATCTTGAAAGAGCTCAAGGATCTCCAGAAGGATCCTCCAACTTCCTGCAGTGCTGGCCCA
GTTGCTGAGGACATGTTTCATTGGCAAGCTACAATAATGGGTCCATCTGATAGTCCTTATTCAGGCGGTG
TCTTTCTCGTAACCATTCACTTCCCTCCGGATTATCCTTTCAAACCACCAAAGGTTGCATTCAGGACAAA
AGTGTTCCACCCTAATGTCAACAGCAATGGAAGCATTTGCCTTGACATTTTGAAAGAACAATGGAGTCCT
GCACTCACCATATCGAAGGTTTTGCTTTCGATATGTTCATTGTTAACGGACCCAAACCCAGATGATCCAT
TGGTTCCAGAGATTGCTCACATGTACAAAACCGATAGAGCAAAGTATGAGTCTACTGCGAGAAGCTGGAC
TCAGAAATATGCAATGGGATGAGCTTTTACGCTTTTAAGCCAGCCCCGACACCCGCCAACACCCGCTGAC
GCGCCCTGACGGGCTTGTCTGCTCCCGGCATCCGCTTACAGACAAGCTGTGACCGGGATGAGATCCGGCT
GCTAACAAAGCCCGAAAGGAAGCTGAGTTGGCTGCTGCCACCGCTGAGCAATAACTAGCATAACCCCTTG
GGGCCTCTAAACGGGTCTTGAGGGGTTTTTTGCTGAAAGGAGGAACTATATCCGGATTGGCGAATGGG
[124 nt withheld, positions 4689-4812]
C
[91 nt withheld, positions 4814-4904]
A
[49 nt withheld, positions 4906-4954]
CCTTTGACGTTGGAGTCCACGTTCTTT
[37 nt withheld, positions 4982-5018]
ACCCTATCTCGGTCTATTCTTTTGATTTATAAGGGATTTTGCCGATTTCGGCCTATTGGTTAAAAAATGA
GCTGATTTAACAAAAATTTAACGCGAATTTTAACAAAATATTAACGCTTACAATTTAGGTGGCACTTTTC
GGGGAAATGTGCGCGGAACCCCTATTTGTTTATTTTTCTAAATACATTCAAATATGTATCCGCTCATGAA
TTAATTCTTAGAAAAACTCATCGAGCATCAAATGAAACTGCAATTTATTCATATCAGGATTATCAATACC
ATATTTTTGAAAAAGCCGTTTCTGTAATGAAGGAGAAAACTCACCGAGGCAGTTCCATAGGATGGCAAGA
TCCTGGTATCGGTCTGCGATTCCGACTCGTCCAACATCAATACAACCTATTAATTTCCCCTCGTCAAAAA
TAAGGTTATCAAGTGAGAAATCACCATGAGTGACGACTGAATCCGGTGAGAATGGCAAAAGTTTATGCAT
TTCTTTCCAGACTTGTTCAACAGGCCAGCCATTACGCTCGTCATCAAAATCACTCGCATCAACCAAACCG
TTATTCATTCGTGATTGCGCCTGAGCGAGTCGAAATACGCGATCGCTGTTAAAAGGACAATTACAAACAG
GAATCGAATGCAACCGGCGCAGGAACACTGCCAGCGCATCAACAATATTTTCACCTGAATCAGGATATTC
TTCTAATACCTGGAATGCTGTTTTCCCGGGGATCGCAGTGGTGAGTAACCATGCATCATCAGGAGTACGG
ATAAAATGCTTGATGGTCGGAAGAGGCATAAATTCCGTCAGCCAGTTTAGTCTGACCATCTCATCTGTAA
CATCATTGGCAACGCTACCTTTGCCATGTTTCAGAAACAACTCTGGCGCATCGGGCTTCCCATACAATCG
ATAGATTGTCGCACCTGATTGCCCGACATTATCGCGAGCCCATTTATACCCATATAAATCAGCATCCATG
TTGGAATTTAATCGCGGCCTAGAGCAAGACGTTTCCCGTTGAATATGGCTCATAACACCCCTTGTATTAC
TGTTTATGTAAGCAGACAGTTTTATTGTTCATGACCAAAATCCCTTAACGTGAGTTTTCGTTCCACTGAG
CGTCAGACCCCGTAGAAAAGATCAAAGGATCTTCTTGAGATCCTTTTTTTCTGCGCGTAATCTGCTGCTT
GCAAACAAAAAAACCACCGCTACCAGCGGTGGTTTGTTTGCCGGATCAAGAGCTACCAACTCTTTTTCCG
AAGGTAACTGGCTTCAGCAGAGCGCAGATACCAAATACTGTCCTTCTAGTGTAGCCGTAGTTAGGCCACC
ACTTCAAGAACTCTGTAGCACCGCCTACATACCTCGCTCTGCTAATCCTGTTACCAGTGGCTGCTGCCAG
TGGCGATAAGTCGTGTCTTACCGGGTTGGACTCAAGACGATAGTTACCGGATAAGGCGCAGCGGTCGGGC
TGAACGGGGGGTTCGTGCACACAGCCCAGCTTGGAGCGAACGACCTACACCGAACTGAGATACCTACAGC
GTGAGCTATGAGAAAGCGCCACGCTTCCCGAAGGGAGAAAGGCGGACAGGTATCCGGTAAGCGGCAGGGT
CGGAACAGGAGAGCGCACGAGGGAGCTTCCAGGGGGAAACGCCTGGTATCTTTATAGTCCTGTCGGGTTT
CGCCACCTCTGACTTGAGCGTCGATTTTTGTGATGCTCGTCAGGGGGGCGGAGCCTATGGAAAAACGCCA
GCAACGCGGCCTTTTTACGGTTCCTGGCCTTTTGCTGGCCTTTTGCTCACATGTTCTTTCCTGCGTTATC
CCCTGATTCTGTGGATAACCGTATTACCGCCTTTGAGTGAGCTGATACCGCTCGCCGCAGCCGAACGACC
GAGCGCAGCGAGTCAGTGAGCGAGGAAGCGGAAGAGCGCCTGATGCGGTATTTTCTCCTTACGCATCTGT
GCGGTATTTCACACCGCAATGGTGCACTCTCAGTACAATCTGCTCTGATGCCGCATAGTTAAGCCAGTAT
ACACTCCGCTATCGCTACGTGACTGGGTCATGGCTGCGCCCCGACACCCGCCAACACCCGCTGACGCGCC
CTGACGGGCTTGTCTGCTCCCGGCATCCGCTTACAGACAAGCTGTGACCGACTCCGGGAGCTGCATGTGT
CAGAGGTTTTCACCGTCATCACCGAAACGCGCGAGGCAGCTGCGGTAAAGCTCATCAGCGTGGTCGTGAA
GCGATTCACAGATGTCTGCCTGTTCATCCGCGTCCAGCTCGTTGAGTTTCTCCAGAAGCGTTAATGTCTG
GCTTCTGATAAAGCGGGCCATGTTAAGGGCGGTTTTTTCCTGTTTGGTCACTGATGCCTCCGTGTAAGGG
GGATTTCTGTTCATGGGGGTAATGATACCGATGAAACGAGAGAGGATGCTCACGATACGGGTTACTGATG
ATGAACATGCCCGGTTACTGGAACGTTGTGAGGGTAAACAACTGGCGGTATGGATGCGGCGGGACCAGAG
AAAAATCACTCAGGGTCAATGCCAGCGCTTCGTTAATACAGATGTAGGTGTTCCACAGGGTAGCCAGCAG
CATCCTGCGATGCAGATCCGGAACATAATGGTGCAGGGCGCTGACTTCCGCGTTTCCAGACTTTACGAAA
CACGGAAACCCAAGACCATTCATGTTGTTGCTCAGGTCGCAGACGTTTTGCAGCAGCAGTCGCTTCACGT
TCGCTCGCGTATCGGTGATTCATTCTGCTAACCAGTAAGGCAACCCCGCCAGCCTAGCCGGGTCCTCAAC
GACAGGAGCACGATCATGCGCACCCGTGGGGCCGCCATGCCGGCGATAATGGCCTGCTTCTCGCCGAAAC
GTTTGGTGGCGGGACCAGTGACGAAGGCTTGAGCGAGGGCGTGCAAGATTCCGAATACCGCAAGCGACAG
GCCGATCATCGTCGCGCTCCAGCGAAAGCGGTCCTCGCCGAAAATGACCCAGAGCGCTGCCGGCACCTGT
CCTACGAGTTGCATGATAAAGAACACAGTCATAAGTGCGGCGACGATAGTCATGCCCCGCGCCCACCGGA
AGGAGCTGACTGGGTTGAAGGCTCTCAAGGGCATCGGTCGAGATCCCGGTGCCTAATGAGTGAGCTAACT
TACATTAATTGCGTTGCGCTCACTGCCCGCTTTCCAGTCGGGAAACCTGTCGTGCCAGCTGCATTAATGA
ATCGGCCAACGCGCGGGGAGAGGCGGTTTGCGTATTGGGCGCCAGGGTGGTTTTTCTTTTCACCAGTGAC
ACGGGCAACAGCTGATTGCCCTTCACCGCCTGGCCCTGAGAGAGTTGCAGCAAGCGGTCCACGCTGGTTT
GCCCCAGCAGGCGAAAATCCTGTTTGATGGTGGTTAACGGCGGGATATAACATGAGCTGTCCTCGGTATC
GTCGTATCCCACTACCGAGATATCCGCACCAACGCGCAGCCCGGACTCGGTAATGGCGCGCATTGCGCCC
AGCGCCATCTGATCGTTGGCAACCAGCATCGCAGTGGGAACGATGCCCTCATTCAGCATTTGCATGGTTT
GTTGAAAACCGGACATGGCACTCCAGTCGCCTTCCCGTTCCGCTATCGGCTGAATTTGATTGCGAGTGAG
ATATTTATGCCAGCCAGCCAGACGCAGACGCGCCGAGACAGAACTTAATGGGCCCGCTAACAGCGCGATT
TGCTGGTGACCCAATGCGACCAGATGCTCCACGCCCAGTCGCGTACCGTCCTCATGGGAGAAAATAATAC
TGTTGATGGGTGTCTGGTCAGAGACATCAAGAAATAACGCCGGAACATTAGTGCAGGCAGCTTCCACAGC
AATGGCATCCTGGTCATCCAGCGGATAGTTAATGATCAGCCCACTGACGCGTTGCGCGAGAAGATTGTGC
ACCGCCGCTTTACAGGCTTCGACGCCGCTTCGTTCTACCATCGACACCACCACGCTGGCACCCAGTTGAT
CGGCGCGAGATTTAATCGCCGCGACAATTTGCGACGGCGCGTGCAGGGCCAGACTGGAGGTGGCAACGCC
AATCAGCAACGACTGTTTGCCCGCCAGTTGTTGTGCCACGCGGTTGGGAATGTAATTCAGCTCCGCCATC
GCCGCTTCCACTTTTTCCCGCGTTTTCGCAGAAACGTGGCTGGCCTGGTTCACCACGCGGGAAACGGTCT
GATAAGAGACACCGGCATACTCTGCGACATCGTATAACGTTACTGGTTTCACATTCACCACCCTGAATTG
ACTCTCTTCCGGGCGCTATCATGCCATACCGCGAAAGGTTTTGCGCCATTCGATGGTGTCCGGGATCTCG
ACGCTCTCCCTTATGCGACTCCTGCATTAGGAAGCAGCCCAGTAGTAGGTTGAGGCCGTTGAGCACCGCC
GCCGCAAGGAATGGTGCATGCAAGGAGATGGCGCCCAACAGTCCCCCGGCCACGGGGCCTGCCACCATAC
CCACGCCGAAACAAGCGCTCATGAGCC
Features (pLannotate 1.2.2; 25 found; start..end, strand, type, name):
    132..150     +  promoter       T7 promoter: promoter for bacteriophage T7 RNA polymerase
    151..175     +  protein_bind   lac operator: The lac repressor binds to the lac operator to inhibit transcription in E. coli. This inhibition can be relieved by adding lactose or isopropyl-β-D-thiogalactopyranoside (IPTG). lac repressor encoded by lacI
    196..213     +  RBS            RBS (fragment): efficient ribosome binding site from bacteriophage T7 gene 10 (Olins and Rangwala, 1989)
    228..246     +  CDS            9xHis (fragment): 9xHis affinity tag
    253..480     +  CDS            UBIQ_AVESA: Experimental evidence at protein level: Swiss-Prot protein existence level 1. Ubiquitin exists either covalently attached to another protein, or free (unanchored). When covalently bound, it is conjugated to target proteins via an isopeptide bond either as a monomer (monoubiquitin), a polymer linked via different Lys residues of the ubiquitin (polyubiquitin chains) or a linear polymer linked via the initiator Met of the ubiquitin (linear polyubiquitin chains). Polyubiquitin chains, when attached to a target protein, have different functions depending on the Lys residue of the ubiquitin that is
    492..509     +  RBS            RBS (fragment): efficient ribosome binding site from bacteriophage T7 gene 10 (Olins and Rangwala, 1989)
    516..3755    +  CDS            UBA1: UBE11_ARATH - Also known as MOS5. Experimental evidence at protein level: Swiss-Prot protein existence level 1. Activates ubiquitin by first adenylating its C-terminal glycine residue with ATP, and thereafter linking this residue to the side chain of a cysteine residue in E1, yielding a ubiquitin-E1 thioester and free AMP. From Arabidopsis thaliana (Mouse-ear cress).
   3767..3784    +  RBS            RBS (fragment): efficient ribosome binding site from bacteriophage T7 gene 10 (Olins and Rangwala, 1989)
   3794..3882    +  CDS            3xHA (fragment): three tandem HA epitope tags
   3896..3984    +  CDS            3xHA (fragment): three tandem HA epitope tags
   3986..4429    +  CDS            UBC28: UBC28_ARATH - Experimental evidence at protein level: Swiss-Prot protein existence level 1. Accepts the ubiquitin from the E1 complex and catalyzes its covalent attachment to other proteins. From Arabidopsis thaliana (Mouse-ear cress).
   4548..4597    +  CDS            SET1 (fragment): solubility-enhancement tag derived from T7 phage gene 10B
   4605..4652    +  terminator     T7 terminator: transcription terminator for bacteriophage T7 RNA polymerase
   4689..5117    +  rep_origin     f1 ori (sequence partly withheld): f1 bacteriophage origin of replication; arrow indicates direction of (+) strand synthesis
   5170..5227    +  promoter       AmpR promoter (fragment): bla
   5236..6051    -  CDS            KanR: aminoglycoside phosphotransferase; aph(3')-Ia; confers resistance to kanamycin in bacteria or G418 (Geneticin®) in eukaryotes
   6173..6761    +  rep_origin     ori: high-copy-number ColE1/pMB1/pBR322/pUC origin of replication
   6947..7086    -  misc_feature   bom: basis of mobility region from pBR322
   7188..7379    -  CDS            rop: Rop protein, which maintains plasmids at low copy number; rop
   7396..7776    +  CDS            YPB1_ECOLX: Protein predicted: Swiss-Prot protein existence level 4. From Escherichia coli.
   7848..8139    -  CDS            TcR (fragment): tetracycline efflux protein; tet; confers resistance to tetracycline
   8154..8175    -  protein_bind   CAP binding site: CAP binding activates transcription in the presence of cAMP. E. coli catabolite activator protein
   8188..9270    -  CDS            lacI: lac repressor; lacI; The lac repressor binds to the lac operator to inhibit transcription in E. coli. This inhibition can be relieved by adding lactose or isopropyl-β-D-thiogalactopyranoside (IPTG).
   9271..9348    -  promoter       lacI promoter: lacI
   9356..110     -  CDS            TcR (fragment) (across the origin): tetracycline efflux protein; tet; confers resistance to tetracycline
