[The description below was written by a language model from this plasmid's Addgene catalogue record and pLannotate feature annotations shown in this document.]
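Description:
pUG-319 is a bacterial expression plasmid from the UbiGate toolbox, a modular Golden Gate-style cloning system for reconstituting ubiquitination cascades in E. coli. It is catalogued as a "Level 2" construct, meaning several transcription-unit modules were assembled into the pET-28GG backbone through BpiI sites that were destroyed during cloning. The backbone carries the usual pET features: a ColE1/pBR322-type origin with the bom region and the rop gene, consistent with the low copy number recorded, an f1 origin, a kanamycin resistance gene (aph(3')-Ia) for selection, and lacI with its own promoter. Short tetracycline-resistance fragments and a SET1 fragment in the annotation appear to be backbone remnants rather than functional parts.

The payload is a roughly 4.5 kb polycistronic cassette of Arabidopsis thaliana genes. A single T7 promoter with an adjacent lac operator drives it, so expression is IPTG-inducible in hosts that supply T7 RNA polymerase, and a T7 terminator closes the unit. Three open reading frames follow one another, each preceded by its own T7 gene 10 ribosome binding site. The first is ubiquitin with an N-terminal His tag. The second is the E1 ubiquitin-activating enzyme UBA1. The third is the E2 conjugating enzyme UBC28, fused at its N terminus to HA epitope repeats. The "EL3" in the insert name is not explained in the record; it may denote an end-linker module closing the assembly, and no E3 ligase or substrate coding sequence is annotated.

Co-expression of these components supplies tagged ubiquitin, E1 and E2 in bacteria. This allows ubiquitin activation and E2 charging to be studied, or the system to be combined with E3 ligases and substrates provided from other constructs. The His and HA tags permit purification and detection.
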