Addgene plasmid #104748: pUG-319
Purpose: Level 2 construct
Depositing lab: Marco Trujillo. Depositing organization: Leibniz Institute of Plant Biochemistry (IPB). Publication: UbiGate: a synthetic biology toolbox to analyse ubiquitination. Kowarschik K, Hoehenwarter W, Marillonnet S, Trujillo M. New Phytol. 2018 Mar;217(4):1749-1763. doi: 10.1111/nph.14900. Epub 2017 Nov 30. PubMed 29194629.
Backbone
  Vector backbone: pET-28GG
  Backbone size w/o insert (bp): 5190
  Vector type: Bacterial Expression
Growth in bacteria
  Bacterial resistance: Kanamycin, 50 μg/mL
  Growth temperature: 37°C
  Growth strain: DH5alpha
  Copy number: Low Copy
Gene/Insert
  Gene/Insert name: HIS-Ubq_UBA1_HA-UBC28_EL3 (alt name: AT4G05320,AT2G30110,AT1G64230)
  Species: A. thaliana (mustard weed)
  Insert size (bp): 4465
  Promoter: T7
  Tag / fusion protein: HIS-Ubq, HA-E2 (N terminal on insert)
  Cloning method: Restriction Enzyme; 5′ cloning site BpiI (destroyed during cloning); 3′ cloning site BpiI (destroyed during cloning)
  Sequencing primers: 5′ T7; 3′ T7 Terminal
Terms and licenses: Academic/Nonprofit Terms; Industry Terms: Not Available to Industry
How to cite: pUG-319 was a gift from Marco Trujillo (Addgene plasmid # 104748 ; http://n2t.net/addgene:104748 ; RRID:Addgene_104748)
